>Addgene plasmid #156799 | pD649-HAsp-FGFRL1-Fc(DAPA)-AviTag-6xHis | depositor full sequence | sequence record 302707 | Full Sequence
TTTCAATATTATTGAAGCATTTATCAGGGTTATTGTCTCATGAGCGGATACATATTTGAATGTATTTAGA
AAAATAAACAAATAGGGGTCAGTGTTACAACCAATTAACCAATTCTGAACATTATCGCGAGCCCATTTAT
ACCTGAATATGGCTCATAACACCCCTTGCTCATGACCAAAATCCCTTAACGTGAGTTACGCGCGCGTCGT
TCCACTGAGCGTCAGACCCCGTAGAAAAGATCAAAGGATCTTCTTGAGATCCTTTTTTTCTGCGCGTAAT
CTGCTGCTTGCAAACAAAAAAACCACCGCTACCAGCGGTGGTTTGTTTGCCGGATCAAGAGCTACCAACT
CTTTTTCCGAAGGTAACTGGCTTCAGCAGAGCGCAGATACCAAATACTGTTCTTCTAGTGTAGCCGTAGT
TAGCCCACCACTTCAAGAACTCTGTAGCACCGCCTACATACCTCGCTCTGCTAATCCTGTTACCAGTGGC
TGCTGCCAGTGGCGATAAGTCGTGTCTTACCGGGTTGGACTCAAGACGATAGTTACCGGATAAGGCGCAG
CGGTCGGGCTGAACGGGGGGTTCGTGCACACAGCCCAGCTTGGAGCGAACGACCTACACCGAACTGAGAT
ACCTACAGCGTGAGCTATGAGAAAGCGCCACGCTTCCCGAAGGGAGAAAGGCGGACAGGTATCCGGTAAG
CGGCAGGGTCGGAACAGGAGAGCGCACGAGGGAGCTTCCAGGGGGAAACGCCTGGTATCTTTATAGTCCT
GTCGGGTTTCGCCACCTCTGACTTGAGCGTCGATTTTTGTGATGCTCGTCAGGGGGGCGGAGCCTATGGA
AAAACGCCAGCAACGCGGCCTTTTTACGGTTCCTGGCCTTTTGCTGGCCTTTTGCTCACATGTTCTTTCC
TGCGTTATCCCCTGATTCTGTGGATAACCGTATTACCGCCTTTGAGTGAGCTGATACCGCTCGCCGCAGC
CGAACGACCGAGCGCAGCGAGTCAGTGAGCGAGGAAGCGGAAGGCGAGAGTAGGGAACTGCCAGGCATCA
AACTAAGCAGAAGGCCCCTGACGGATGGCCTTTTTGCGTTTCTACAAACTCTTTCTGTGTTGTAAAACGA
CGGCCAGTCTTAAGCTCGGGCCCCCTGGGCGGTTCTGATAACGAGTAATCGTTAATCCGCAAATAACGTA
AAAACCCGCTTCGGCGGGTTTTTTTATGGGGGGAGTTTAGGGAAAGAGCATTTGTCAGAATATTTAAGGG
CGCCTGTCACTTTGCTTGATATATGAGAATTATTTAACCTTATAAATGAGAAAAAAGCAACGCACTTTAA
ATAAGATACGTTGCTTTTTCGATTGATGAACACCTATAATTAAACTATTCATCTATTATTTATGATTTTT
TGTATATACAATATTTCTAGTTTGTTAAAGAGAATTAAGAAAATAAATCTCGAAAATAATAAAGGGAAAA
TCAGTTTTTGATATCAAAATTATACATGTCAACGATAATACAAAATATAATACAAACTATAAGATGTTAT
CAGTATTTATTATCATTTAGAATAAATTTTGTGTCGCCCTTAATTGTGAGCGGATAACAATTACGAGCTT
CATGCACAGTGGCGTTGACTCAATATTGGCCATTAGCCATATTATTCATTGGTTATATAGCATAAATCAA
TATTGGCTATTGGCCATTGCATACGTTGTATCTATATCATAATATGTACATTTATATTGGCTCATGTCCA
ATATGACCGCCATGTTGGCATTGATTATTGACTAGTTATTAATAGTAATCAATTACGGGGTCATTAGTTC
ATAGCCCATATATGGAGTTCCGCGTTACATAACTTACGGTAAATGGCCCGCCTGGCTGACCGCCCAACGA
CCCCCGCCCATTGACGTCAATAATGACGTATGTTCCCATAGTAACGCCAATAGGGACTTTCCATTGACGT
CAATGGGTGGAGTATTTACGGTAAACTGCCCACTTGGCAGTACATCAAGTGTATCATATGCCAAGTACGC
CCCCTATTGACGTCAATGACGGTAAATGGCCCGCCTGGCATTATGCCCAGTACATGACCTTATGGGACTT
TCCTACTTGGCAGTACATCTACGTATTAGTCATCGCTATTACCATGGTGATGCGGTTTTGGCAGTACATC
AATGGGCGTGGATAGCGGTTTGACTCACGGGGATTTCCAAGTCTCCACCCCATTGACGTCAATGGGAGTT
TGTTTTGGCACCAAAATCAACGGGACTTTCCAAAATGTCGTAACAACTCCGCCCCATTGACGCAAATGGG
CGGTAGGCGTGTACGGTGGGAGGTCTATATAAGCAGAGCTCGTTTAGTGAACCGTCAGATCGCCTGGAGA
CGCCATCCACGCTGTTTTGACCTCCATAGAAGACACCGGGACCGATCCAGCCTCCGCGGCCGGGAACGGT
GCATTGGAACGCGGATTCCCCGTGCCAAGAGTGACGTAAGTACCGCCTATAGAGTCTATAGGCCCACCCC
CTTGGCTTCGTTAGAACGCGGCTACAATTAATACATAACCTTATGTATCATACACATACGATTTAGGTGA
CACTATAGAATAACATCCACTTTGCCTTTCTCTCCACAGGTGTCCACTCCCAGGTCCAACTGCACCTCGG
TTCTATCGAAAACGCGCCTGCTAGCGCCACCATGAAGACCATCATTGCCCTGAGCTACATCTTCTGCCTG
GTGTTCGCTGCGGCCGCCGCAAGAGGACCTCCAAAAATGGCTGACAAGGTGGTGCCCAGACAGGTGGCCA
GACTGGGCAGAACAGTCAGACTGCAGTGTCCCGTGGAAGGCGATCCTCCTCCTCTGACCATGTGGACCAA
GGACGGCAGAACAATCCACAGCGGCTGGTCCAGATTCAGAGTGCTGCCTCAGGGCCTGAAAGTGAAACAG
GTGGAACGGGAAGATGCCGGCGTGTACGTGTGCAAGGCCACCAATGGCTTTGGCAGCCTGAGCGTGAACT
ACACCCTGGTGGTGCTGGACGATATCAGCCCCGGCAAAGAGTCTCTGGGCCCCGATTCTTCTAGCGGCGG
ACAAGAAGATCCTGCCAGCCAGCAATGGGCCAGACCTAGATTCACCCAGCCTAGCAAGATGCGGCGGAGA
GTGATTGCCAGACCTGTGGGAAGCTCTGTGCGGCTGAAATGTGTGGCCAGCGGACACCCCAGACCTGACA
TCACCTGGATGAAGGACGACCAGGCTCTGACCAGACCAGAAGCCGCCGAGCCTAGAAAGAAGAAGTGGAC
CCTGAGCCTGAAGAACCTGCGGCCTGAGGACAGCGGCAAGTACACCTGTAGAGTGTCCAACAGAGCCGGC
GCTATCAACGCCACCTACAAGGTGGACGTGATCCAGCGGACCAGATCCAAGCCTGTGCTGACAGGCACAC
ACCCCGTGAACACCACCGTGGATTTTGGCGGCACCACAAGCTTCCAGTGCAAAGTGCGGAGCGACGTGAA
GCCTGTGATCCAGTGGCTGAAGAGAGTGGAATACGGCGCCGAGGGCAGACACAACAGCACAATCGATGTC
GGCGGCCAGAAATTCGTGGTGCTGCCAACAGGCGACGTGTGGTCAAGACCTGATGGCAGCTACCTGAACA
AGCTGCTGATCACCAGAGCCAGACAGGACGACGCCGGAATGTATATCTGCCTGGGCGCCAACACCATGGG
CTACAGCTTTAGAAGCGCCTTCCTGACCGTGCTGCCCGATCCTAAACCTCCTGGACCTCCTGTGGCCTCT
AGCAGCTCTGCTACATCTCTGCCTTGGCCTGGCGCGCCGGGCGGCGACAAGACCCACACCTGCCCCCCCT
GCCCAGCTCCAGAACTGCTGGGAGGGCCTTCCGTGTTCCTGTTCCCCCCCAAGCCCAAGGACACCCTGAT
GATCAGCAGGACCCCCGAGGTGACCTGCGTGGTGGTGGCCGTGTCCCACGAGGACCCAGAGGTGAAGTTC
AACTGGTACGTGGACGGCGTGGAGGTGCACAACGCCAAGACCAAGCCCAGAGAGGAGCAGTACAACAGCA
CCTACAGGGTGGTGTCCGTGCTGACCGTGCTGCACCAGGACTGGCTGAACGGCAAAGAATACAAGTGCAA
AGTCTCCAACAAGGCCCTGGCTGCCCCAATCGAAAAGACAATCAGCAAGGCCAAGGGCCAGCCACGGGAG
CCCCAGGTGTACACCCTGCCCCCCAGCCGGGAGGAGATGACCAAGAACCAGGTGTCCCTGACCTGTCTGG
TGAAGGGCTTCTACCCCAGCGATATCGCCGTGGAGTGGGAGAGCAACGGCCAGCCCGAGAACAACTACAA
GACCACCCCCCCAGTGCTGGACAGCGACGGCAGCTTCTTCCTGTACAGCAAGCTGACCGTGGACAAGTCC
AGGTGGCAGCAGGGCAACGTGTTCAGCTGCAGCGTGATGCACGAGGCCCTGCACAACCACTACACCCAGA
AGTCCCTGAGCCTGAGCCCCGGCGGCAGCGGTCTTAATGATATTTTCGAGGCTCAGAAGATTGAGTGGCA
TGAACACCACCACCATCACCACTAAGGCCGGCCTGTAGTCACTGGCACAACGCGTTACCCGGTAAGCCAA
TCGGGTATACACGGTCGTCATACTGCAGACAGGGTTCTTCTACTTTGCAAGATAGTCTTGAGTAGTAAAA
TAAATAGATAGAGAAAATCAGCCTCGACTGTGCCTTCTAGTTGCCAGCCATCTGTTGTTTGCCCCTCCCC
CGTGCCTTCCTTGACCCTGGAAGGTGCCACTCCCACTGTCCTTTCCTAATAAAATGAGGAAATTGCATCA
CAACACTCAACCCTATCTCGGTCTATTCTTTTGATTTATAAGGGATTTTGCCGATTTCGGCCTATTGGTT
AAAAAATGAGCTGATTTAACAAAAATTTAACGCGAATTAATTCTGTGGAATGTGTGTCAGTTAGGGTGTG
GAAAGTCCCCAGGCTCCCCAGCAGGCAGAAGTATGCAAAGCATGCATCTCAATTAGTCAGCAACCAGGTG
TGGAAAGTCCCCAGGCTCCCCAGCAGGCAGAAGTATGCAAAGCATGCATCTCAATTAGTCAGCAACCATA
GTCCCGCCCCTAACTCCGCCCATCCCGCCCCTAACTCCGCCCAGTTCCGCCCATTCTCCGCCCCATGGCT
GACTAATTTTTTTTATTTATGCAGAGGCCGAGGCCGCCTCTGCCTCTGAGCTATTCCAGAAGTAGTGAGG
AGGCTTTTTTGGAGGCCTAGGCTTTTGCAAAAAGCTCCCGGGAGCTTGTATATCCATTTTCGGATCTGAT
CAGCACGTGTTGACAATTAATCATCGGCATAGTATATCGGCATAGTATAATACGACAAGGTGAGGAACTA
AACCATGACCGAGTACAAGCCCACGGTGCGCCTCGCCACCCGCGACGACGTCCCCAGGGCCGTACGCACC
CTCGCCGCCGCGTTCGCCGACTACCCCGCCACGCGCCACACCGTCGATCCGGACCGCCACATCGAGCGGG
TCACCGAGCTGCAAGAACTCTTCCTCACGCGCGTCGGGCTCGACATCGGCAAGGTGTGGGTCGCGGACGA
CGGCGCCGCGGTGGCGGTCTGGACCACGCCGGAGAGCGTCGAAGCGGGGGCGGTGTTCGCCGAGATCGGC
CCGCGCATGGCCGAGTTGAGCGGTTCCCGGCTGGCCGCGCAGCAACAGATGGAAGGCCTCCTGGCGCCGC
ACCGGCCCAAGGAGCCCGCGTGGTTCCTGGCCACCGTCGGCGTCTCGCCCGACCACCAGGGCAAGGGTCT
GGGCAGCGCCGTCGTGCTCCCCGGAGTGGAGGCGGCCGAGCGCGCCGGGGTGCCCGCCTTCCTGGAGACA
TCCGCGCCCCGCAACCTCCCCTTCTACGAGCGGCTCGGCTTCACCGTCACCGCCGACGTCGAGGTGCCCG
AAGGACCGCGCACCTGGTGCATGACCCGCAAGCCCGGTGCCTGACACGTGCTACGAGATTTCGATTCCAC
CGCCGCCTTCTATGAAAGGTTGGGCTTCGGAATCGTTTTCCGGGACGCCGGCTGGATGATCCTCCAGCGC
GGGGATCTCATGCTGGAGTTCTTCGCCCACCCCAACTTGTTTATTGCAGCTTATAATGGTTACAAATAAA
GCAATAGCATCACAAATTTCACAAATAAAGCATTTTTTTCACTGCATTCTAGTTGTGGTTTGTCCAAACT
CATCAATGTATCTTATCATGTCTGTATACCGTCGACCTCTAGCTAGAGCTTGGCGTAATCATGGTCATTA
CCAATGCTTAATCAGTGAGGCACCTATCTCAGCGATCTGTCTATTTCGTTCATCCATAGTTGCCTGACTC
CCCGTCGTGTAGATAACTACGATACGGGAGGGCTTACCATCTGGCCCCAGCGCTGCGATGATACCGCGAG
AACCACGCTCACCGGCTCCGGATTTATCAGCAATAAACCAGCCAGCCGGAAGGGCCGAGCGCAGAAGTGG
TCCTGCAACTTTATCCGCCTCCATCCAGTCTATTAATTGTTGCCGGGAAGCTAGAGTAAGTAGTTCGCCA
GTTAATAGTTTGCGCAACGTTGTTGCCATCGCTACAGGCATCGTGGTGTCACGCTCGTCGTTTGGTATGG
CTTCATTCAGCTCCGGTTCCCAACGATCAAGGCGAGTTACATGATCCCCCATGTTGTGCAAAAAAGCGGT
TAGCTCCTTCGGTCCTCCGATCGTTGTCAGAAGTAAGTTGGCCGCAGTGTTATCACTCATGGTTATGGCA
GCACTGCATAATTCTCTTACTGTCATGCCATCCGTAAGATGCTTTTCTGTGACTGGTGAGTACTCAACCA
AGTCATTCTGAGAATAGTGTATGCGGCGACCGAGTTGCTCTTGCCCGGCGTCAATACGGGATAATACCGC
GCCACATAGCAGAACTTTAAAAGTGCTCATCATTGGAAAACGTTCTTCGGGGCGAAAACTCTCAAGGATC
TTACCGCTGTTGAGATCCAGTTCGATGTAACCCACTCGTGCACCCAACTGATCTTCAGCATCTTTTACTT
TCACCAGCGTTTCTGGGTGAGCAAAAACAGGAAGGCAAAATGCCGCAAAAAAGGGAATAAGGGCGACACG
GAAATGTTGAATACTCATATTCTTCCTT
Features (pLannotate 1.2.2; 21 found; start..end, strand, type, name):
    119..143     -  CDS            KanR (fragment): aminoglycoside phosphotransferase; aph(3')-Ia; confers resistance to kanamycin
    254..842     +  rep_origin     ori: high-copy-number ColE1/pMB1/pBR322/pUC origin of replication
   1067..1084    +  terminator     rrnB T2 terminator (fragment): transcription terminator T2 from the E. coli rrnB gene
   1109..1128    -  CDS            lacZα (fragment): LacZα fragment of β-galactosidase; lacZ fragment
   1584..1600    +  protein_bind   lac operator: The lac repressor binds to the lac operator to inhibit transcription in E. coli. This inhibition can be relieved by adding lactose or isopropyl-β-D-thiogalactopyranoside (IPTG). lac repressor encoded by lacI
   1843..2146    +  enhancer       CMV enhancer: human cytomegalovirus immediate early enhancer
   2147..2350    +  promoter       CMV promoter: human cytomegalovirus (CMV) immediate early promoter
   2486..2529    +  intron         CMV intron (fragment): modified intron A from human cytomegalovirus
   2581..2599    +  promoter       SP6 promoter: promoter for bacteriophage SP6 RNA polymerase
   2603..2640    +  CDS            IgH signal sequence (fragment): signal sequence from the mouse immunoglobulin heavy chain variable region
   2752..3873    +  CDS            FGFRL1 (fragment): FGRL1_HUMAN - Also known as FGFR5, FHFR. Experimental evidence at protein level: Swiss-Prot protein existence level 1. Has a negative effect on cell proliferation. From Homo sapiens (Human).
   3826..4503    +  CDS            IGHG1 (fragment): IGHG1_HUMAN - Experimental evidence at protein level: Swiss-Prot protein existence level 1. Constant region of immunoglobulin heavy chains. Immunoglobulins, also known as antibodies, are membrane-bound or secreted glycoproteins produced by B lymphocytes. In the recognition phase of humoral immunity, the membrane-bound immunoglobulins serve as receptors which, upon binding of a specific antigen, trigger the clonal expansion and differentiation of B lymphocytes into immunoglobulins- secreting plasma cells. Secreted immunoglobulins mediate the effector phase of humoral immunity, which results in
   4718..4829    +  polyA_signal   bGH poly(A) signal: bovine growth hormone polyadenylation signal
   4830..4938    +  rep_origin     f1 ori (fragment): f1 bacteriophage origin of replication; arrow indicates direction of (+) strand synthesis
   4952..5281    +  promoter       SV40 promoter: SV40 enhancer and early promoter
   5329..5376    +  promoter       EM7 promoter: synthetic bacterial promoter&nbsp
   5395..5994    +  CDS            PuroR (fragment): puromycin N-acetyltransferase; pac from Streptomyces; confers resistance to puromycin
   6004..6129    +  CDS            ble (fragment): BLE_KLEPN - Experimental evidence at protein level: Swiss-Prot protein existence level 1. Binding protein with a strong affinity to the bleomycin family of antibiotics. Binds to CL990; an antimitotic-antibiotic compound. From Klebsiella pneumoniae.
   6124..6245    +  polyA_signal   SV40 poly(A) signal: SV40 polyadenylation signal
   6298..7158    -  CDS            AmpR: β-lactamase; bla; confers resistance to ampicillin, carbenicillin, and related antibiotics
   7161..89      -  promoter       AmpR promoter (fragment) (across the origin): bla
