[The description below was written by a language model from this plasmid's Addgene catalogue record and pLannotate feature annotations shown in this document.]
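Description:
pD649-HAsp-FGFRL1-Fc(DAPA)-AviTag-6xHis is a mammalian expression plasmid built on the pD649 backbone for producing the extracellular domain of human FGFRL1 (also called FGFR5) as a secreted, soluble Fc fusion protein. It is maintained in E. coli through a high-copy ColE1/pUC-type origin and selected with ampicillin via a β-lactamase gene. The feature table also finds an SV40 early promoter/EM7 promoter cassette driving a puromycin N-acetyltransferase coding sequence with an SV40 poly(A) signal, which could provide puromycin selection in mammalian cells, although the catalogue entry does not mention this use. Short fragments annotated as KanR, lacZα, ble, f1 ori and rrnB terminator appear to be backbone remnants rather than functional parts.

Expression is driven by the CMV enhancer and immediate-early promoter, followed by a fragment of CMV intron A and an SP6 promoter, which can support in vitro transcription and serves as a sequencing primer site. The open reading frame begins with a signal peptide (the "HAsp" of the name; the annotation software matches part of it to an immunoglobulin heavy chain leader) that directs the product into the secretory pathway. The FGFRL1 ectodomain, cloned between retained NotI and AscI sites, is fused at its C terminus to a human IgG1 Fc region carrying the D265A and P329A (DAPA) mutations, which are generally used to reduce Fc effector interactions. An AviTag for site-specific biotinylation by BirA and a 6xHis tag for metal-affinity purification follow, though neither is individually annotated in the table, and a bGH poly(A) signal ends the transcript. The plasmid belongs to a collection made for mapping protein-protein interactions among human immunoglobulin superfamily cell-surface proteins. The depositor notes that some members of the collection may carry an IS4-like transposase insertion upstream of the CMV promoter; no such element is annotated here.
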