Addgene plasmid #156799: pD649-HAsp-FGFRL1-Fc(DAPA)-AviTag-6xHis
Purpose: Mammalian expression of cell-surface protein extracellular domain fused to Fc(DAPA)-Avi-6xHis. Protein is secreted from cells.
Depositing lab: Chris Garcia. Depositing organization: Stanford University. Publication: A Human IgSF Cell-Surface Interactome Reveals a Complex Network of Protein-Protein Interactions. Wojtowicz WM, Vielmetter J, Fernandes RA, Siepe DH, Eastman CL, Chisholm GB, Cox S, Klock H, Anderson PW, Rue SM, Miller JJ, Glaser SM, Bragstad ML, Vance J, Lam AW, Lesley SA, Zinn K, Garcia KC. Cell. 2020 Aug 20;182(4):1027-1043.e17. doi: 10.1016/j.cell.2020.07.025. PubMed 32822567.
Backbone
  Vector backbone: pD649
  Backbone size w/o insert (bp): 6106
  Vector type: Mammalian Expression
Growth in bacteria
  Bacterial resistance: Ampicillin, 100 μg/mL
  Growth temperature: 37°C
  Growth strain: DH5alpha
  Copy number: High Copy
Gene/Insert
  Gene/Insert name: FGFRL1 (alt name: FGRL1)
  Species: H. sapiens (human)
  Insert size (bp): 1062
  Mutation: Fc region of human IgG contains D265A and P329A mutations (DAPA)
  Entrez Gene: FGFRL1 (a.k.a. FGFR-5, FGFR5, FHFR)
  Promoter: CMV/SP6
  Tag / fusion protein: Fc(DAPA)-AviTag-6xHis (C terminal on backbone)
  Cloning method: Restriction Enzyme; 5′ cloning site GCGGCCGC (not destroyed); 3′ cloning site GGCGCGCC (not destroyed)
  Sequencing primers: 5′ ATTTAGGTGACACTATAG; 3′ CACGTACCAGTTGAACTTCACC
Resource information
  A portion of this plasmid was derived from a plasmid made by: synthesis by ThermoFisher
Terms and licenses: Academic/Nonprofit Terms; Industry Terms: Not Available to Industry
Depositor comments: Some plasmids in this collection may have an IS4-like element ISVsa5 family transposase upstream of the CMV promoter.
How to cite: pD649-HAsp-FGFRL1-Fc(DAPA)-AviTag-6xHis was a gift from Chris Garcia (Addgene plasmid # 156799 ; http://n2t.net/addgene:156799 ; RRID:Addgene_156799)
