>Addgene plasmid #156799 | pD649-HAsp-FGFRL1-Fc(DAPA)-AviTag-6xHis | depositor partial sequence | sequence record 302708 | insert (extracellular domain)
GCAAGAGGACCTCCAAAAATGGCTGACAAGGTGGTGCCCAGACAGGTGGCCAGACTGGGCAGAACAGTCA
GACTGCAGTGTCCCGTGGAAGGCGATCCTCCTCCTCTGACCATGTGGACCAAGGACGGCAGAACAATCCA
CAGCGGCTGGTCCAGATTCAGAGTGCTGCCTCAGGGCCTGAAAGTGAAACAGGTGGAACGGGAAGATGCC
GGCGTGTACGTGTGCAAGGCCACCAATGGCTTTGGCAGCCTGAGCGTGAACTACACCCTGGTGGTGCTGG
ACGATATCAGCCCCGGCAAAGAGTCTCTGGGCCCCGATTCTTCTAGCGGCGGACAAGAAGATCCTGCCAG
CCAGCAATGGGCCAGACCTAGATTCACCCAGCCTAGCAAGATGCGGCGGAGAGTGATTGCCAGACCTGTG
GGAAGCTCTGTGCGGCTGAAATGTGTGGCCAGCGGACACCCCAGACCTGACATCACCTGGATGAAGGACG
ACCAGGCTCTGACCAGACCAGAAGCCGCCGAGCCTAGAAAGAAGAAGTGGACCCTGAGCCTGAAGAACCT
GCGGCCTGAGGACAGCGGCAAGTACACCTGTAGAGTGTCCAACAGAGCCGGCGCTATCAACGCCACCTAC
AAGGTGGACGTGATCCAGCGGACCAGATCCAAGCCTGTGCTGACAGGCACACACCCCGTGAACACCACCG
TGGATTTTGGCGGCACCACAAGCTTCCAGTGCAAAGTGCGGAGCGACGTGAAGCCTGTGATCCAGTGGCT
GAAGAGAGTGGAATACGGCGCCGAGGGCAGACACAACAGCACAATCGATGTCGGCGGCCAGAAATTCGTG
GTGCTGCCAACAGGCGACGTGTGGTCAAGACCTGATGGCAGCTACCTGAACAAGCTGCTGATCACCAGAG
CCAGACAGGACGACGCCGGAATGTATATCTGCCTGGGCGCCAACACCATGGGCTACAGCTTTAGAAGCGC
CTTCCTGACCGTGCTGCCCGATCCTAAACCTCCTGGACCTCCTGTGGCCTCTAGCAGCTCTGCTACATCT
CTGCCTTGGCCT
